>Addgene plasmid #234089 | pKEK3227 | depositor full sequence | sequence record 460344 | Full Sequence
GCGAGCCTGTCAGACCAAGTTTACTCATATATACTTTAGATTGATTTCTGAAAGCGACCAGGTGCTCGGC
GTGGCAAGACTCGCAGCGAACCCGTAGAAAGCCATGCTCCAGCCGCCCGCATTGGAGAAATTCTTCAAAT
TCCCGTTGCACATAGCCCGGCAATTCCTTTCCCTGCTCTGCCATAAGCGCAGCGAATGCCGGGTAATACT
CGTCAACGATCTGATAGAGAAGGGTTTGCTCGGGTCGGTGGCTCTGGTAACGACCAGTATCCCGATCCCG
GCTGGCCGTCCTGGCCGCCACATGAGGCATGTTCCGCGTCCTTGCAATACTGTGTTTACATACAGTCTAT
CGCTTAGCGGAAAGTTCTTTTACCCTCAGCCGAAATGCCTGCCGTTGCTAGACATTGCCAGCCAGTGCCC
GTCACTCCCGTACTAACTGTCACGAACCCCTGCAATAACTGTCACGCCCCCCTGCAATAACTGTCACGAA
CCCCTGCAATAACTGTCACGCCCCCAAACCTGCAAACCCAGCAGGGGCGGGGGCTGGCGGGGTGTTGGAA
AAATCCATCCATGATTATCTAAGAATAATCCACTAGGCGCGGTTATCAGCGCCCTTGTGGGGCGCTGCTG
CCCTTGCCCAATATGCCCGGCCAGAGGCCGGATAGCTGGTCTATTCGCTGCGCTAGGCTACACACCGCCC
CACCGCTGCGCGGCAGGGGGAAAGGCGGGCAAAGCCCGCTAAACCCCACACCAAACCCCGCAGAAATACG
CTGGAGCGCTTTTAGCCGCTTTAGCGGCCTTTCCCCCTACCCGAAGGGTGGGGGCGCGTGTGCAGCCCCG
CAGGGCCTGTCTCGGTCGATCATTCAGCCCGGCTCATCCTTCTGGCGTGGCGGCAGACCGAACAAGGCGC
GGTCGTGGTCGCGTTCAAGGTACGCATCCATTGCCGCCATGAGCCGATCCTCCGGCCACTCGCTGCTGTT
CACCTTGGCCAAAATCATGGCCCCCACCAGCACCTTGCGCCTTGTTTCGTTCTTGCGCTCTTGCTGCTGT
TCCCTTGCCCGCACCCGCTGAATTTCGGCATTGATTCGCGCTCGTTGTTCTTCGAGCTTGGCCAGCCGAT
CCGCCGCCTTGTTGCTCCCCTTAACCATCTTGACACCCCATTGTTAATGTGCTGTCTCGTAGGCTATCAT
GGAGCCGAAAAGCAAAAGCAACAGCGAGGCAGCATGGCGATTTATCACCTTACGGCGAAAACCGGCAGCA
GGTCGGGCGGCCAATCGGCCAGGGCCAAGGCCGACTACATCCAGCGCGAAGGCAAGTATGCCCGCGACAT
GGATGAAGTCTTGCACGCCGAATCCGGGCACATGCCGGAGTTCGTCGAGCGGCCCGCCGACTACTGGGAT
GCTGCCGACCTGTATGAACGCGCCAATGGGCGGCTGTTCAAGGAGGTCGAATTTGCCCTGCCGGTCGAGC
TGACCCTCGACCAGCAGAAGGCGCTGGCGTCCGAGTTCGCCCAGCACCTGACCGGTGCCGAGCGCCTGCC
GTATACGCTGGCCATCCATGCCGGTGGCGGCGAGAACCCGCACTGCCACCTGATGATCTCCGAGCGGATC
AATGACGGCATCGAGCGGCCCGCCGCTCAGTGGTTCAAGCGGTACAACGGCAAGACCCCGGAGAAGGGCG
GGGCACAGAAGACCGAAGCGCTCAAGCCCAAGGCATGGCTTGAGCAGACCCGCGAGGCATGGGCCGACCA
TGCCAACCGGGCATTAGAGCGGGCTGGCCACGACGCCCGCATTGACCACAGAACACTTGAGGCGCAGGGC
ATCGAGCGCCTGCCCGGTGTTCACCTGGGGCCGAACGTGGTGGAGATGGAAGGCCGGGGCATCCGCACCG
ACCGGGCAGACGTGGCCCTGAACATCGACACCGCCAACGCCCAGATCATCGACTTACAGGAATACCGGGA
GGCAATAGACCATGAACGCAATCGACAGAGTGAAGAAATCCAGAGGCATCAACGAGTTAGCGGAGCAGAT
CGAACCGCTGGCCCAGAGCATGGCGACACTGGCCGACGAAGCCCGGCAGGTCATGAGCCAGACCCAGCAG
GCCAGCGAGGCGCAGGCGGCGGAGTGGCTGAAAGCCCAGCGCCAGACAGGGGCGGCATGGGTGGAGCTGG
CCAAAGAGTTGCGGGAGGTAGCCGCCGAGGTGAGCAGCGCCGCGCAGAGCGCCCGGAGCGCGTCGCGGGG
GTGGCACTGGAAGCTATGGCTAACCGTGATGCTGGCTTCCATGATGCCTACGGTGGTGCTGCTGATCGCA
TCGTTGCTCTTGCTCGACCTGACGCCACTGACAACCGAGGACGGCTCGATCTGGCTGCGCTTGGTGGCCC
GATGAAGAACGACAGGACTTTGCAGGCCATAGGCCGACAGCTCAAGGCCATGGGCTGTGAGCGCTTCGAT
ATCGGCGTCAGGGACGCCACCACCGGCCAGATGATGAACCGGGAATGGTCAGCCGCCGAAGTGCTCCAGA
ACACGCCATGGCTCAAGCGGATGAATGCCCAGGGCAATGACGTGTATATCAGGCCCGCCGAGCAGGAGCG
GCATGGTCTGGTGCTGGTGGACGACCTCAGCGAGTTTGACCTGGATGACATGAAAGCCGAGGGCCGGGAG
CCTGCCCTGGTAGTGGAAACCAGCCCGAAGAACTATCAGGCATGGGTCAAGGTGGCCGACGCCGCAGGCG
GTGAACTTCGGGGGCAGATTGCCCGGACGCTGGCCAGCGAGTACGACGCCGACCCGGCCAGCGCCGACAG
CCGCCACTATGGCCGCTTGGCGGGCTTCACCAACCGCAAGGACAAGCACACCACCCGCGCCGGTTATCAG
CCGTGGGTGCTGCTGCGTGAATCCAAGGGCAAGACCGCCACCGCTGGCCCGGCGCTGGTGCAGCAGGCTG
GCCAGCAGATCGAGCAGGCCCAGCGGCAGCAGGAGAAGGCCCGCAGGCTGGCCAGCCTCGAACTGCCCGA
GCGGCAGCTTAGCCGCCACCGGCGCACGGCGCTGGACGAGTACCGCAGCGAGATGGCCGGGCTGGTCAAG
CGCTTCGGTGATGACCTCAGCAAGTGCGACTTTATCGCCGCGCAGAAGCTGGCCAGCCGGGGCCGCAGTG
CCGAGGAAATCGGCAAGGCCATGGCCGAGGCCAGCCCAGCGCTGGCAGAGCGCAAGCCCGGCCACGAAGC
GGATTACATCGAGCGCACCGTCAGCAAGGTCATGGGTCTGCCCAGCGTCCAGCTTGCGCGGGCCGAGCTG
GCACGGGCACCGGCACCCCGCCAGCGAGGCATGGACAGGGGCGGGCCAGATTTCAGCATGTAGTGCTTGC
GTTGGTACTCACGCCTGTTATACTATGAGTACTCACGCACAGAAGGGGGTTTTATGGAATACGAAAAAAG
CGCTTCAGGGTCGGTCTACCTGATCAAAAGTGACAAGGGCTATTGGTTGCCCGGTGGCTTTGGTTATACG
TCAAACAAGGCCGAGGCTGGCCGCTTTTCAGTCGCTGATATGGCCAGCCTTAACCTTGACGGCTGCACCT
TGTCCTTGTTCCGCGAAGACAAGCCTTTCGGCCCCGGCAAGTTTCTCGGTGACTGATATGAAAGACCAAA
AGGACAAGCAGACCGGCGACCTGCTGGCCAGCCCTGACGCTGTACGCCAAGCGCGATATGCCGAGCGCAT
GAAGGCCAAAGGGATGCGTCAGCGCAAGTTCTGGCTGACCGACGACGAATACGAGGCGCTGCGCGAGTGC
CTGGAAGAACTCAGAGCGGCGCAGGGCGGGGGTAGTGACCCCGCCAGCGCCTAACCACCAACTGCCTGCA
AAGGAGGCAATCAATGGCTACCCATAAGCCTATCAATATTCTGGAGGCGTTCGCAGCAGCGCCGCCACCG
CTGGACTACGTTTTGCCCAACATGGTGGCCGGTACGGTCGGGGCGCTGGTGTCGCCCGGTGGTGCCGGTA
AATCCATGCTGGCCCTGCAACTGGCCGCACAGATTGCAGGCGGGCCGGATCTGCTGGAGGTGGGCGAACT
GCCCACCGGCCCGGTGATCTACCTGCCCGCCGAAGACCCGCCCACCGCCATTCATCACCGCCTGCACGCC
CTTGGGGCGCACCTCAGCGCCGAGGAACGGCAAGCCGTGGCTGACGGCCTGCTGATCCAGCCGCTGATCG
GCAGCCTGCCCAACATCATGGCCCCGGAGTGGTTCGACGGCCTCAAGCGCGCCGCCGAGGGCCGCCGCCT
GATGGTGCTGGACACGCTGCGCCGGTTCCACATCGAGGAAGAAAACGCCAGCGGCCCCATGGCCCAGGTC
ATCGGTCGCATGGAGGCCATCGCCGCCGATACCGGGTGCTCTATCGTGTTCCTGCACCATGCCAGCAAGG
GCGCGGCCATGATGGGCGCAGGCGACCAGCAGCAGGCCAGCCGGGGCAGCTCGGTACTGGTCGATAACAT
CCGCTGGCAGTCCTACCTGTCGAGCATGACCAGCGCCGAGGCCGAGGAATGGGGTGTGGACGACGACCAG
CGCCGGTTCTTCGTCCGCTTCGGTGTGAGCAAGGCCAACTATGGCGCACCGTTCGCTGATCGGTGGTTCA
GGCGGCATGACGGCGGGGTGCTCAAGCCCGCCGTGCTGGAGAGGCAGCGCAAGAGCAAGGGGGTGCCCCG
TGGTGAAGCCTAAGAACAAGCACAGCCTCAGCCACGTCCGGCACGACCCGGCGCACTGTCTGGCCCCCGG
CCTGTTCCGTGCCCTCAAGCGGGGCGAGCGCAAGCGCAGCAAGCTGGACGTGACGTATGACTACGGCGAC
GGCAAGCGGATCGAGTTCAGCGGCCCGGAGCCGCTGGGCGCTGATGATCTGCGCATCCTGCAAGGGCTGG
TGGCCATGGCTGGGCCTAATGGCCTAGTGCTTGGCCCGGAACCCAAGACCGAAGGCGGACGGCAGCTCCG
GCTGTTCCTGGAACCCAAGTGGGAGGCCGTCACCGCTGATGCCATGGTGGTCAAAGGTAGCTATCGGGCG
CTGGCAAAGGAAATCGGGGCAGAGGTCGATAGTGGTGGGGCGCTCAAGCACATACAGGACTGCATCGAGC
GCCTTTGGAAGGTATCCATCATCGCCCAGAATGGCCGCAAGCGGCAGGGGTTTCGGCTGCTGTCGGAGTA
CGCCAGCGACGAGGCGGACGGGCGCCTGTACGTGGCCCTGAACCCCTTGATCGCGCAGGCCGTCATGGGT
GGCGGCCAGCATGTGCGCATCAGCATGGACGAGGTGCGGGCGCTGGACAGCGAAACCGCCCGCCTGCTGC
ACCAGCGGCTGTGTGGCTGGATCGACCCCGGCAAAACCGGCAAGGCTTCCATAGATACCTTGTGCGGCTA
TGTCTGGCCGTCAGAGGCCAGTGGTTCGACCATGCGCAAGCGCCGCCAGCGGGTGCGCGAGGCGTTGCCG
GAGCTGGTCGCGCTGGGCTGGACGGTAACCGAGTTCGCGGCGGGCAAGTACGACATCACCCGGCCCAAGG
CGGCAGGCTGACCCCCCCACTCTATTGTAAACAAGACATTTTTATCTTTTATATTCAATGGCTTATTTTC
CTGCTAATTGGTAATACCATGAAAAATACCATGCTCAGAAAAGGCTTAACAATATTTTGAAAAATTGCCT
ACTGAGCGCTGCCGCACAGCTCCATAGGCCGCTTTCCTGGCTTTGCTTCCAGATGTATGCTCTTCTGCTC
CCGAACGCCAGCAAGACGTAGCCCAGCGCGTCGGCCAGCTTGCAATTCGCGCTAACTTACATTAATTGCG
TTGCGCTCACTGCCCGCTTTCCAGTCGGGAAACCTGTCGTGCCAGCTGCATTAATGAATCGGCCAACGCG
CGGGGAGAGGCGGTTTGCGTATTGGGCGCCAGGGTGGTTTTTCTTTTCACCAGTGAGACGGGCAACAGCT
GATTGCCCTTCACCTCCAAGCTGTCCCTCCTGTTCAGCTACTGACGGGGTGGTGCGTAACGGCAAAAGCA
CCGCCGGACATCAGCGCTAGCGGAGTGTATACTGGCTTACTATGTTGGCACTGATGAGGGTGTCAGTGAA
GTGCTTCATGTGGCAGGAGAAAAAAGGCTGCACCGGTGCGTCAGCAGAATATGTGATACAGGATATATTC
CGCTTCCTCGCTCACTGACTCGCTACGCTCGGTCGTTCGACTGCGGCGAGCGGAAATGGCTTACGAACGG
GGCGGAGATTTCCTGGAAGATGCCAGGAAGATACTTAACAGGGAAGTGAGAGGGCCGCGGCAAAGCCGTT
TTTCCATAGGCTCCGCCCCCCTGACAAGCATCACGAAATCTGACGCTCAAATCAGTGGTGGCGAAACCCG
ACAGGACTATAAAGATACCAGGCGTTTCCCCCTGGCGGCTCCCTCGTGCGCTCTCCTGTTCCTGCCTTTC
GGTTTACCGGTGTCATTCCGCTGTTATGGCCGCGTTTGTCTCATTCCACGCCTGACACTCAGTTCCGGGT
AGGCAGTTCGCTCCAAGCTGGACTGTATGCACGAACCCCCCGTTCAGTCCGACCGCTGCGCCTTATCCGG
TAACTATCGTCTTGAGTCCAACCCGGAAAGACATGCAAAAGCACCACTGGCAGCAGCCACTGGTAATTGA
TTTAGAGGAGTTAGTCTTGAAGTCATGCGCCGGTTAAGGCTAAACTGAAAGGACAAGTTTTGGTGACTGC
GCTCCTCCAAGCCAGTTACCTCGGTTCAAAGAGTTGGTAGCTCAGAGAACCTTCGAAAAACCGCCCTGCA
AGGCGGTTTTTTCGTTTTCAGAGCAAGAGATTACGCGCAGACCAAAACGATCTCAAGAAGATCATCTTAT
TAATCAGATAAAATATTTCTAGAGTAGTCGACTGAGACCGTAAAACGACGGCCAGTGAATTCTTGACGGC
TAGCTCAGTCCTAGGTACAGTGCTAGCTTGGTCTCGATTAAAGAGGAGAAAGAGTCCCATGGCTTCCCTG
TCAAAACAAGTTTTGCCAAGAGATGTCAGAATGCGATTCCACATGGACGGTTGCGTTAATGGTCATCAAT
TTACCATTGAAGGTGAAGGTGCAGGCAAACCTTACGAGGGTAAAAAAACCCTGAAACTCAGAGTCACAAA
GGGGGGTCCTCTCCCTTTTGCCTTTGATATACTGAGTGCTACCTTCACCTATGGCAACCGATGTTTTTGC
GATTACCCCGAAGATATGCCAGATTACTTTAAACAAAGCCTGCCCGAGGGCTATTCTTGGGAGCGTACAT
TAATGTTCGAGGATGGCGGCTGCGGGACCGCCTCTGCTCACATAAGTCTGGAAAAAGATTGTTTTATCCA
CAATTCCACCTTTCACGGAGTCAACTTCCCAGCTAATGGACCTGTAATGCAGAAGAAGACACTTAACTGG
GAACCCAGTTCAGAACTTATCACTGCTTGTGATGGGATACTGAAGGGGGACGTTACCATGTTCTTATTAT
TGGAAGGAGGACATAGACTTAAATGCCAATTTACAACATCATACAAGGCCCACAAGGCCGTAAAGATGCC
CCCCAACCACATTATTGAACACGTCCTGGTGAAGAAAGAAGTAGCTGATGGATTTCAAATCCAGGAACAC
GCAGTTGCTAAACACTTCACAGTCGATGTCAAGGAAACACATCACCACCATCACCATTGATAAGAGCTCA
AAAAAAAACCCCGCCCCTGACAGGGCGGGGTTTTTTTTGGTACCGTCATAGCTGTTTCCTGCTCCCCAAC
GGCGTAGAGGATCGAGATCTTTTGGGTTGTCACTCATCGTATTTGGTTTATAATTTTAAGCTAATAACCT
AATTATAACTAATTAATAGTTTTGTATCTTGAAAAAATAGCTATAAAACTTATTTAAATAACGAAGATTT
TTGTGTATAAAATATTTATAACAAAAAAAGGAGACTAAACATATGAGCCATATTCAACGGGAAACGTCTT
GCTCGAGGCCGCGATTAAATTCCAACATGGATGCTGATTTATATGGGTATAAATGGGCTCGCGATAATGT
CGGGCAATCAGGTGCGACAATCTATCGATTGTATGGGAAGCCCGATGCGCCAGAGTTGTTTCTGAAACAT
GGCAAAGGTAGCGTTGCCAATGATGTTACAGATGAGATGGTCAGACTAAACTGGCTGACGGAATTTATGC
CTCTTCCGACCATCAAGCATTTTATCCGTACTCCTGATGATGCATGGTTACTCACCACTGCGATCCCCGG
GAAAACAGCATTCCAGGTATTAGAAGAATATCCTGATTCAGGTGAAAATATTGTTGATGCGCTGGCAGTG
TTCCTGCGCCGGTTGCATTCGATTCCTGTTTGTAATTGTCCTTTTAACAGCGATCGCGTATTTCGTCTCG
CTCAGGCGCAATCACGAATGAATAACGGTTTGGTTGATGCGAGTGATTTTGATGACGAGCGTAATGGCTG
GCCTGTTGAACAAGTCTGGAAAGAAATGCATAAGCTTTTGCCATTCTCACCGGATTCAGTCGTCACTCAT
GGTGATTTCTCACTTGATAACCTTATTTTTGACGAGGGGAAATTAATAGGTTGTATTGATGTTGGACGAG
TCGGAATCGCAGACCGATACCAGGATCTTGCCATCCTATGGAACTGCCTCGGTGAGTTTTCTCCTTCATT
ACAGAAACGGCTTTTTCAAAAATATGGTATTGATAATCCTGATATGAATAAATTGCAGTTTCATTTGATG
CTCGATGAGTTTTTCTAAGGATCCGGCTGCTAACAAAGC
Features (pLannotate 1.2.2; 15 found; start..end, strand, type, name):
    443..837     -  rep_origin     RSF1010 oriV: replication origin of the broad-host-range plasmid RSF1010; requires the RSF1010 RepA/B/C proteins for replication (Scholz et al., 1989)
    867..1148    -  CDS            mobC: MOBC_ECOLX - Protein predicted: Swiss-Prot protein existence level 4. This protein is essential to promote the specific transfer of the plasmid in the presence of conjugative plasmids. From Escherichia coli.
   1972..2382    +  CDS            mobB: MOBB2_ECOLX - Protein predicted: Swiss-Prot protein existence level 4. This protein is essential to promote the specific transfer of the plasmid in the presence of conjugative plasmids. From Escherichia coli.
   2382..3353    +  CDS            RSF1010 RepB: replication protein B of the broad-host-range plasmid RSF1010 (Scholz et al., 1989); repB
   3796..3870    +  ncRNA          Plasmid R1162: Accession: RF00043 - R1162-like plasmid antisense RNA
   3864..4703    +  CDS            RSF1010 RepA: replication protein A of the broad-host-range plasmid RSF1010 (Scholz et al., 1989); repA
   4690..5541    +  CDS            RSF1010 RepC (fragment): replication protein C of the broad-host-range plasmid RSF1010 (Scholz et al., 1989); repC
   5817..5964    -  CDS            lacI (fragment): lac repressor; lacI; The lac repressor binds to the lac operator to inhibit transcription in E. coli. This inhibition can be relieved by adding lactose or isopropyl-β-D-thiogalactopyranoside (IPTG).
   5969..6039    +  mobile_element IS1 (fragment): prokaryotic transposable element IS1
   6158..6213    -  rep_origin     RSF ori (fragment): Plasmids containing the RSF 1030 origin of replication can be propagated in E. coli cells that contain additional plasmids with compatible origins.
   6301..6846    -  rep_origin     p15A ori: Plasmids containing the medium-copy-number p15A origin of replication can be propagated in E. coli cells that contain a second plasmid with the ColE1 origin.
   6900..6920    -  CDS            lacZα (fragment): LacZα fragment of β-galactosidase; lacZ fragment
   6923..6947    +  promoter       J23119(SpeI) promoter (fragment): bacterial promoter (Registry of Standard Biological Parts BBa J23119) modified to end with an SpeI site
   6995..7666    +  CDS            ccalOFP1: ccalOFP1 is a basic (constitutively fluorescent) green/yellow fluorescent protein published in 2008, derived from Corynactis californica.
   7953..8768    +  CDS            KanR: aminoglycoside phosphotransferase; aph(3')-Ia; confers resistance to kanamycin in bacteria or G418 (Geneticin®) in eukaryotes
