>Addgene plasmid #234089 | pKEK3227 | addgene full sequence | sequence record 467986 | Addgene NGS Result
GCGAGCCTGTCAGACCAAGTTTACTCATATATACTTTAGATTGATTTCTGAAAGCGACCAGGTGCTCGGC
GTGGCAAGACTCGCAGCGAACCCGTAGAAAGCCATGCTCCAGCCGCCCGCATTGGAGAAATTCTTCAAAT
TCCCGTTGCACATAGCCCGGCAATTCCTTTCCCTGCTCTGCCATAAGCGCAGCGAATGCCGGGTAATACT
CGTCAACGATCTGATAGAGAAGGGTTTGCTCGGGTCGGTGGCTCTGGTAACGACCAGTATCCCGATCCCG
GCTGGCCGTCCTGGCCGCCACATGAGGCATGTTCCGCGTCCTTGCAATACTGTGTTTACATACAGTCTAT
CGCTTAGCGGAAAGTTCTTTTACCCTCAGCCGAAATGCCTGCCGTTGCTAGACATTGCCAGCCAGTGCCC
GTCACTCCCGTACTAACTGTCACGAACCCCTGCAATAACTGTCACGCCCCCCTGCAATAACTGTCACGAA
CCCCTGCAATAACTGTCACGCCCCCAAACCTGCAAACCCAGCAGGGGCGGGGGCTGGCGGGGTGTTGGAA
AAATCCATCCATGATTATCTAAGAATAATCCACTAGGCGCGGTTATCAGCGCCCTTGTGGGGCGCTGCTG
CCCTTGCCCAATATGCCCGGCCAGAGGCCGGATAGCTGGTCTATTCGCTGCGCTAGGCTACACACCGCCC
CACCGCTGCGCGGCAGGGGGAAAGGCGGGCAAAGCCCGCTAAACCCCACACCAAACCCCGCAGAAATACG
CTGGAGCGCTTTTAGCCGCTTTAGCGGCCTTTCCCCCTACCCGAAGGGTGGGGGCGCGTGTGCAGCCCCG
CAGGGCCTGTCTCGGTCGATCATTCAGCCCGGCTCATCCTTCTGGCGTGGCGGCAGACCGAACAAGGCGC
GGTCGTGGTCGCGTTCAAGGTACGCATCCATTGCCGCCATGAGCCGATCCTCCGGCCACTCGCTGCTGTT
CACCTTGGCCAAAATCATGGCCCCCACCAGCACCTTGCGCCTTGTTTCGTTCTTGCGCTCTTGCTGCTGT
TCCCTTGCCCGCACCCGCTGAATTTCGGCATTGATTCGCGCTCGTTGTTCTTCGAGCTTGGCCAGCCGAT
CCGCCGCCTTGTTGCTCCCCTTAACCATCTTGACACCCCATTGTTAATGTGCTGTCTCGTAGGCTATCAT
GGAGCCGAAAAGCAAAAGCAACAGCGAGGCAGCATGGCGATTTATCACCTTACGGCGAAAACCGGCAGCA
GGTCGGGCGGCCAATCGGCCAGGGCCAAGGCCGACTACATCCAGCGCGAAGGCAAGTATGCCCGCGACAT
GGATGAAGTCTTGCACGCCGAATCCGGGCACATGCCGGAGTTCGTCGAGCGGCCCGCCGACTACTGGGAT
GCTGCCGACCTGTATGAACGCGCCAATGGGCGGCTGTTCAAGGAGGTCGAATTTGCCCTGCCGGTCGAGC
TGACCCTCGACCAGCAGAAGGCGCTGGCGTCCGAGTTCGCCCAGCACCTGACCGGTGCCGAGCGCCTGCC
GTATACGCTGGCCATCCATGCCGGTGGCGGCGAGAACCCGCACTGCCACCTGATGATCTCCGAGCGGATC
AATGACGGCATCGAGCGGCCCGCCGCTCAGTGGTTCAAGCGGTACAACGGCAAGACCCCGGAGAAGGGCG
GGGCACAGAAGACCGAAGCGCTCAAGCCCAAGGCATGGCTTGAGCAGACCCGCGAGGCATGGGCCGACCA
TGCCAACCGGGCATTAGAGCGGGCTGGCCACGACGCCCGCATTGACCACAGAACACTTGAGGCGCAGGGC
ATCGAGCGCCTGCCCGGTGTTCACCTGGGGCCGAACGTGGTGGAGATGGAAGGCCGGGGCATCCGCACCG
ACCGGGCAGACGTGGCCCTGAACATCGACACCGCCAACGCCCAGATCATCGACTTACAGGAATACCGGGA
GGCAATAGACCATGAACGCAATCGACAGAGTGAAGAAATCCAGAGGCATCAACGAGTTAGCGGAGCAGAT
CGAACCGCTGGCCCAGAGCATGGCGACACTGGCCGACGAAGCCCGGCAGGTCATGAGCCAGACCCAGCAG
GCCAGCGAGGCGCAGGCGGCGGAGTGGCTGAAAGCCCAGCGCCAGACAGGGGCGGCATGGGTGGAGCTGG
CCAAAGAGTTGCGGGAGGTAGCCGCCGAGGTGAGCAGCGCCGCGCAGAGCGCCCGGAGCGCGTCGCGGGG
GTGGCACTGGAAGCTATGGCTAACCGTGATGCTGGCTTCCATGATGCCTACGGTGGTGCTGCTGATCGCA
TCGTTGCTCTTGCTCGACCTGACGCCACTGACAACCGAGGACGGCTCGATCTGGCTGCGCTTGGTGGCCC
GATGAAGAACGACAGGACTTTGCAGGCCATAGGCCGACAGCTCAAGGCCATGGGCTGTGAGCGCTTCGAT
ATCGGCGTCAGGGACGCCACCACCGGCCAGATGATGAACCGGGAATGGTCAGCCGCCGAAGTGCTCCAGA
ACACGCCATGGCTCAAGCGGATGAATGCCCAGGGCAATGACGTGTATATCAGGCCCGCCGAGCAGGAGCG
GCATGGTCTGGTGCTGGTGGACGACCTCAGCGAGTTTGACCTGGATGACATGAAAGCCGAGGGCCGGGAG
CCTGCCCTGGTAGTGGAAACCAGCCCGAAGAACTATCAGGCATGGGTCAAGGTGGCCGACGCCGCAGGCG
GTGAACTTCGGGGGCAGATTGCCCGGACGCTGGCCAGCGAGTACGACGCCGACCCGGCCAGCGCCGACAG
CCGCCACTATGGCCGCTTGGCGGGCTTCACCAACCGCAAGGACAAGCACACCACCCGCGCCGGTTATCAG
CCGTGGGTGCTGCTGCGTGAATCCAAGGGCAAGACCGCCACCGCTGGCCCGGCGCTGGTGCAGCAGGCTG
GCCAGCAGATCGAGCAGGCCCAGCGGCAGCAGGAGAAGGCCCGCAGGCTGGCCAGCCTCGAACTGCCCGA
GCGGCAGCTTAGCCGCCACCGGCGCACGGCGCTGGACGAGTACCGCAGCGAGATGGCCGGGCTGGTCAAG
CGCTTCGGTGATGACCTCAGCAAGTGCGACTTTATCGCCGCGCAGAAGCTGGCCAGCCGGGGCCGCAGTG
CCGAGGAAATCGGCAAGGCCATGGCCGAGGCCAGCCCAGCGCTGGCAGAGCGCAAGCCCGGCCACGAAGC
GGATTACATCGAGCGCACCGTCAGCAAGGTCATGGGTCTGCCCAGCGTCCAGCTTGCGCGGGCCGAGCTG
GCACGGGCACCGGCACCCCGCCAGCGAGGCATGGACAGGGGCGGGCCAGATTTCAGCATGTAGTGCTTGC
GTTGGTACTCACGCCTGTTATACTATGAGTACTCACGCACAGAAGGGGGTTTTATGGAATACGAAAAAAG
CGCTTCAGGGTCGGTCTACCTGATCAAAAGTGACAAGGGCTATTGGTTGCCCGGTGGCTTTGGTTATACG
TCAAACAAGGCCGAGGCTGGCCGCTTTTCAGTCGCTGATATGGCCAGCCTTAACCTTGACGGCTGCACCT
TGTCCTTGTTCCGCGAAGACAAGCCTTTCGGCCCCGGCAAGTTTCTCGGTGACTGATATGAAAGACCAAA
AGGACAAGCAGACCGGCGACCTGCTGGCCAGCCCTGACGCTGTACGCCAAGCGCGATATGCCGAGCGCAT
GAAGGCCAAAGGGATGCGTCAGCGCAAGTTCTGGCTGACCGACGACGAATACGAGGCGCTGCGCGAGTGC
CTGGAAGAACTCAGAGCGGCGCAGGGCGGGGGTAGTGACCCCGCCAGCGCCTAACCACCAACTGCCTGCA
AAGGAGGCAATCAATGGCTACCCATAAGCCTATCAATATTCTGGAGGCGTTCGCAGCAGCGCCGCCACCG
CTGGACTACGTTTTGCCCAACATGGTGGCCGGTACGGTCGGGGCGCTGGTGTCGCCCGGTGGTGCCGGTA
AATCCATGCTGGCCCTGCAACTGGCCGCACAGATTGCAGGCGGGCCGGATCTGCTGGAGGTGGGCGAACT
GCCCACCGGCCCGGTGATCTACCTGCCCGCCGAAGACCCGCCCACCGCCATTCATCACCGCCTGCACGCC
CTTGGGGCGCACCTCAGCGCCGAGGAACGGCAAGCCGTGGCTGACGGCCTGCTGATCCAGCCGCTGATCG
GCAGCCTGCCCAACATCATGGCCCCGGAGTGGTTCGACGGCCTCAAGCGCGCCGCCGAGGGCCGCCGCCT
GATGGTGCTGGACACGCTGCGCCGGTTCCACATCGAGGAAGAAAACGCCAGCGGCCCCATGGCCCAGGTC
ATCGGTCGCATGGAGGCCATCGCCGCCGATACCGGGTGCTCTATCGTGTTCCTGCACCATGCCAGCAAGG
GCGCGGCCATGATGGGCGCAGGCGACCAGCAGCAGGCCAGCCGGGGCAGCTCGGTACTGGTCGATAACAT
CCGCTGGCAGTCCTACCTGTCGAGCATGACCAGCGCCGAGGCCGAGGAATGGGGTGTGGACGACGACCAG
CGCCGGTTCTTCGTCCGCTTCGGTGTGAGCAAGGCCAACTATGGCGCACCGTTCGCTGATCGGTGGTTCA
GGCGGCATGACGGCGGGGTGCTCAAGCCCGCCGTGCTGGAGAGGCAGCGCAAGAGCAAGGGGGTGCCCCG
TGGTGAAGCCTAAGAACAAGCACAGCCTCAGCCACGTCCGGCACGACCCGGCGCACTGTCTGGCCCCCGG
CCTGTTCCGTGCCCTCAAGCGGGGCGAGCGCAAGCGCAGCAAGCTGGACGTGACGTATGACTACGGCGAC
GGCAAGCGGATCGAGTTCAGCGGCCCGGAGCCGCTGGGCGCTGATGATCTGCGCATCCTGCAAGGGCTGG
TGGCCATGGCTGGGCCTAATGGCCTAGTGCTTGGCCCGGAACCCAAGACCGAAGGCGGACGGCAGCTCCG
GCTGTTCCTGGAACCCAAGTGGGAGGCCGTCACCGCTGATGCCATGGTGGTCAAAGGTAGCTATCGGGCG
CTGGCAAAGGAAATCGGGGCAGAGGTCGATAGTGGTGGGGCGCTCAAGCACATACAGGACTGCATCGAGC
GCCTTTGGAAGGTATCCATCATCGCCCAGAATGGCCGCAAGCGGCAGGGGTTTCGGCTGCTGTCGGAGTA
CGCCAGCGACGAGGCGGACGGGCGCCTGTACGTGGCCCTGAACCCCTTGATCGCGCAGGCCGTCATGGGT
GGCGGCCAGCATGTGCGCATCAGCATGGACGAGGTGCGGGCGCTGGACAGCGAAACCGCCCGCCTGCTGC
ACCAGCGGCTGTGTGGCTGGATCGACCCCGGCAAAACCGGCAAGGCTTCCATAGATACCTTGTGCGGCTA
TGTCTGGCCGTCAGAGGCCAGTGGTTCGACCATGCGCAAGCGCCGCCAGCGGGTGCGCGAGGCGTTGCCG
GAGCTGGTCGCGCTGGGCTGGACGGTAACCGAGTTCGCGGCGGGCAAGTACGACATCACCCGGCCCAAGG
CGGCAGGCTGACCCCCCCCACTCTATTGTAAACAAGACATTTTTATCTTTTATATTCAATGGCTTATTTT
CCTGCTAATTGGTAATACCATGAAAAATACCATGCTCAGAAAAGGCTTAACAATATTTTGAAAAATTGCC
TACTGAGCGCTGCCGCACAGCTCCATAGGCCGCTTTCCTGGCTTTGCTTCCAGATGTATGCTCTTCTGCT
CCCGAACGCCAGCAAGACGTAGCCCAGCGCGTCGGCCAGCTTGCAATTCGCGCTAACTTACATTAATTGC
GTTGCGCTCACTGCCCGCTTTCCAGTCGGGAAACCTGTCGTGCCAGCTGCATTAATGAATCGGCCAACGC
GCGGGGAGAGGCGGTTTGCGTATTGGGCGCCAGGGTGGTTTTTCTTTTCACCAGTGAGACGGGCAACAGC
TGATTGCCCTTCACCTCCAAGCTGTCCCTCCTGTTCAGCTACTGACGGGGTGGTGCGTAACGGCAAAAGC
ACCGCCGGACATCAGCGCTAGCGGAGTGTATACTGGCTTACTATGTTGGCACTGATGAGGGTGTCAGTGA
AGTGCTTCATGTGGCAGGAGAAAAAAGGCTGCACCGGTGCGTCAGCAGAATATGTGATACAGGATATATT
CCGCTTCCTCGCTCACTGACTCGCTACGCTCGGTCGTTCGACTGCGGCGAGCGGAAATGGCTTACGAACG
GGGCGGAGATTTCCTGGAAGATGCCAGGAAGATACTTAACAGGGAAGTGAGAGGGCCGCGGCAAAGCCGT
TTTTCCATAGGCTCCGCCCCCCTGACAAGCATCACGAAATCTGACGCTCAAATCAGTGGTGGCGAAACCC
GACAGGACTATAAAGATACCAGGCGTTTCCCCCTGGCGGCTCCCTCGTGCGCTCTCCTGTTCCTGCCTTT
CGGTTTACCGGTGTCATTCCGCTGTTATGGCCGCGTTTGTCTCATTCCACGCCTGACACTCAGTTCCGGG
TAGGCAGTTCGCTCCAAGCTGGACTGTATGCACGAACCCCCCGTTCAGTCCGACCGCTGCGCCTTATCCG
GTAACTATCGTCTTGAGTCCAACCCGGAAAGACATGCAAAAGCACCACTGGCAGCAGCCACTGGTAATTG
ATTTAGAGGAGTTAGTCTTGAAGTCATGCGCCGGTTAAGGCTAAACTGAAAGGACAAGTTTTGGTGACTG
CGCTCCTCCAAGCCAGTTACCTCGGTTCAAAGAGTTGGTAGCTCAGAGAACCTTCGAAAAACCGCCCTGC
AAGGCGGTTTTTTCGTTTTCAGAGCAAGAGATTACGCGCAGACCAAAACGATCTCAAGAAGATCATCTTA
TTAATCAGATAAAATATTTCTAGAGTAGTCGACTGAGACCGTAAAACGACGGCCAGTGAATTCTTGACGG
CTAGCTCAGTCCTAGGTACAGTGCTAGCTTGGTCTCGATTAAAGAGGAGAAAGAGTCCCATGGCTTCCCT
GTCAAAACAAGTTTTGCCAAGAGATGTCAGAATGCGATTCCACATGGACGGTTGCGTTAATGGTCATCAA
TTTACCATTGAAGGTGAAGGTGCAGGCAAACCTTACGAGGGTAAAAAAACCCTGAAACTCAGAGTCACAA
AGGGGGGTCCTCTCCCTTTTGCCTTTGATATACTGAGTGCTACCTTCACCTATGGCAACCGATGTTTTTG
CGATTACCCCGAAGATATGCCAGATTACTTTAAACAAAGCCTGCCCGAGGGCTATTCTTGGGAGCGTACA
TTAATGTTCGAGGATGGCGGCTGCGGGACCGCCTCTGCTCACATAAGTCTGGAAAAAGATTGTTTTATCC
ACAATTCCACCTTTCACGGAGTCAACTTCCCAGCTAATGGACCTGTAATGCAGAAGAAGACACTTAACTG
GGAACCCAGTTCAGAACTTATCACTGCTTGTGATGGGATACTGAAGGGGGACGTTACCATGTTCTTATTA
TTGGAAGGAGGACATAGACTTAAATGCCAATTTACAACATCATACAAGGCCCACAAGGCCGTAAAGATGC
CCCCCAACCACATTATTGAACACGTCCTGGTGAAGAAAGAAGTAGCTGATGGATTTCAAATCCAGGAACA
CGCAGTTGCTAAACACTTCACAGTCGATGTCAAGGAAACACATCACCACCATCACCATTGATAAGAGCTC
AAAAAAAAACCCCGCCCCTGACAGGGCGGGGTTTTTTTTGGTACCGTCATAGCTGTTTCCTGCTCCCCAA
CGGCGTAGAGGATCGAGATCTTTTGGGTTGTCACTCATCGTATTTGGTTTATAATTTTAAGCTAATAACC
TAATTATAACTAATTAATAGTTTTGTATCTTGAAAAAATAGCTATAAAACTTATTTAAATAACGAAGATT
TTTGTGTATAAAATATTTATAACAAAAAAAGGAGACTAAACATATGAGCCATATTCAACGGGAAACGTCT
TGCTCGAGGCCGCGATTAAATTCCAACATGGATGCTGATTTATATGGGTATAAATGGGCTCGCGATAATG
TCGGGCAATCAGGTGCGACAATCTATCGATTGTATGGGAAGCCCGATGCGCCAGAGTTGTTTCTGAAACA
TGGCAAAGGTAGCGTTGCCAATGATGTTACAGATGAGATGGTCAGACTAAACTGGCTGACGGAATTTATG
CCTCTTCCGACCATCAAGCATTTTATCCGTACTCCTGATGATGCATGGTTACTCACCACTGCGATCCCCG
GGAAAACAGCATTCCAGGTATTAGAAGAATATCCTGATTCAGGTGAAAATATTGTTGATGCGCTGGCAGT
GTTCCTGCGCCGGTTGCATTCGATTCCTGTTTGTAATTGTCCTTTTAACAGCGATCGCGTATTTCGTCTC
GCTCAGGCGCAATCACGAATGAATAACGGTTTGGTTGATGCGAGTGATTTTGATGACGAGCGTAATGGCT
GGCCTGTTGAACAAGTCTGGAAAGAAATGCATAAGCTTTTGCCATTCTCACCGGATTCAGTCGTCACTCA
TGGTGATTTCTCACTTGATAACCTTATTTTTGACGAGGGGAAATTAATAGGTTGTATTGATGTTGGACGA
GTCGGAATCGCAGACCGATACCAGGATCTTGCCATCCTATGGAACTGCCTCGGTGAGTTTTCTCCTTCAT
TACAGAAACGGCTTTTTCAAAAATATGGTATTGATAATCCTGATATGAATAAATTGCAGTTTCATTTGAT
GCTCGATGAGTTTTTCTAAGGATCCGGCTGCTAACAAAGC
Features (pLannotate 1.2.2; 15 found; start..end, strand, type, name):
    443..837     -  rep_origin     RSF1010 oriV: replication origin of the broad-host-range plasmid RSF1010; requires the RSF1010 RepA/B/C proteins for replication (Scholz et al., 1989)
    867..1148    -  CDS            mobC: MOBC_ECOLX - Protein predicted: Swiss-Prot protein existence level 4. This protein is essential to promote the specific transfer of the plasmid in the presence of conjugative plasmids. From Escherichia coli.
   1972..2382    +  CDS            mobB: MOBB2_ECOLX - Protein predicted: Swiss-Prot protein existence level 4. This protein is essential to promote the specific transfer of the plasmid in the presence of conjugative plasmids. From Escherichia coli.
   2382..3353    +  CDS            RSF1010 RepB: replication protein B of the broad-host-range plasmid RSF1010 (Scholz et al., 1989); repB
   3796..3870    +  ncRNA          Plasmid R1162: Accession: RF00043 - R1162-like plasmid antisense RNA
   3864..4703    +  CDS            RSF1010 RepA: replication protein A of the broad-host-range plasmid RSF1010 (Scholz et al., 1989); repA
   4690..5541    +  CDS            RSF1010 RepC (fragment): replication protein C of the broad-host-range plasmid RSF1010 (Scholz et al., 1989); repC
   5818..5965    -  CDS            lacI (fragment): lac repressor; lacI; The lac repressor binds to the lac operator to inhibit transcription in E. coli. This inhibition can be relieved by adding lactose or isopropyl-β-D-thiogalactopyranoside (IPTG).
   5970..6040    +  mobile_element IS1 (fragment): prokaryotic transposable element IS1
   6159..6214    -  rep_origin     RSF ori (fragment): Plasmids containing the RSF 1030 origin of replication can be propagated in E. coli cells that contain additional plasmids with compatible origins.
   6302..6847    -  rep_origin     p15A ori: Plasmids containing the medium-copy-number p15A origin of replication can be propagated in E. coli cells that contain a second plasmid with the ColE1 origin.
   6901..6921    -  CDS            lacZα (fragment): LacZα fragment of β-galactosidase; lacZ fragment
   6924..6948    +  promoter       J23119(SpeI) promoter (fragment): bacterial promoter (Registry of Standard Biological Parts BBa J23119) modified to end with an SpeI site
   6996..7667    +  CDS            ccalOFP1: ccalOFP1 is a basic (constitutively fluorescent) green/yellow fluorescent protein published in 2008, derived from Corynactis californica.
   7954..8769    +  CDS            KanR: aminoglycoside phosphotransferase; aph(3')-Ia; confers resistance to kanamycin in bacteria or G418 (Geneticin®) in eukaryotes
