>Addgene plasmid #234089 | pKEK3227 | addgene full sequence | sequence record 478604 | Addgene Long Read Sequencing Result
TTGAGATCGTTTTGGTCTGCGCGTAATCTCTTGCTCTGAAAACGAAAAAACCGCCTTGCAGGGCGGTTTT
TCGAAGGTTCTCTGAGCTACCAACTCTTTGAACCGAGGTAACTGGCTTGGAGGAGCGCAGTCACCAAAAC
TTGTCCTTTCAGTTTAGCCTTAACCGGCGCATGACTTCAAGACTAACTCCTCTAAATCAATTACCAGTGG
CTGCTGCCAGTGGTGCTTTTGCATGTCTTTCCGGGTTGGACTCAAGACGATAGTTACCGGATAAGGCGCA
GCGGTCGGACTGAACGGGGGGTTCGTGCATACAGTCCAGCTTGGAGCGAACTGCCTACCCGGAACTGAGT
GTCAGGCGTGGAATGAGACAAACGCGGCCATAACAGCGGAATGACACCGGTAAACCGAAAGGCAGGAACA
GGAGAGCGCACGAGGGAGCCGCCAGGGGGAAACGCCTGGTATCTTTATAGTCCTGTCGGGTTTCGCCACC
ACTGATTTGAGCGTCAGATTTCGTGATGCTTGTCAGGGGGGCGGAGCCTATGGAAAAACGGCTTTGCCGC
GGCCCTCTCACTTCCCTGTTAAGTATCTTCCTGGCATCTTCCAGGAAATCTCCGCCCCGTTCGTAAGCCA
TTTCCGCTCGCCGCAGTCGAACGACCGAGCGTAGCGAGTCAGTGAGCGAGGAAGCGGAATATATCCTGTA
TCACATATTCTGCTGACGCACCGGTGCAGCCTTTTTTCTCCTGCCACATGAAGCACTTCACTGACACCCT
CATCAGTGCCAACATAGTAAGCCAGTATACACTCCGCTAGCGCTGATGTCCGGCGGTGCTTTTGCCGTTA
CGCACCACCCCGTCAGTAGCTGAACAGGAGGGACAGCTTGGAGGTGAAGGGCAATCAGCTGTTGCCCGTC
TCACTGGTGAAAAGAAAAACCACCCTGGCGCCCAATACGCAAACCGCCTCTCCCCGCGCGTTGGCCGATT
CATTAATGCAGCTGGCACGACAGGTTTCCCGACTGGAAAGCGGGCAGTGAGCGCAACGCAATTAATGTAA
GTTAGCGCGAATTGCAAGCTGGCCGACGCGCTGGGCTACGTCTTGCTGGCGTTCGGGAGCAGAAGAGCAT
ACATCTGGAAGCAAAGCCAGGAAAGCGGCCTATGGAGCTGTGCGGCAGCGCTCAGTAGGCAATTTTTCAA
AATATTGTTAAGCCTTTTCTGAGCATGGTATTTTTCATGGTATTACCAATTAGCAGGAAAATAAGCCATT
GAATATAAAAGATAAAAATGTCTTGTTTACAATAGAGTGGGGGGGGTCAGCCTGCCGCCTTGGGCCGGGT
GATGTCGTACTTGCCCGCCGCGAACTCGGTTACCGTCCAGCCCAGCGCGACCAGCTCCGGCAACGCCTCG
CGCACCCGCTGGCGGCGCTTGCGCATGGTCGAACCACTGGCCTCTGACGGCCAGACATAGCCGCACAAGG
TATCTATGGAAGCCTTGCCGGTTTTGCCGGGGTCGATCCAGCCACACAGCCGCTGGTGCAGCAGGCGGGC
GGTTTCGCTGTCCAGCGCCCGCACCTCGTCCATGCTGATGCGCACATGCTGGCCGCCACCCATGACGGCC
TGCGCGATCAAGGGGTTCAGGGCCACGTACAGGCGCCCGTCCGCCTCGTCGCTGGCGTACTCCGACAGCA
GCCGAAACCCCTGCCGCTTGCGGCCATTCTGGGCGATGATGGATACCTTCCAAAGGCGCTCGATGCAGTC
CTGTATGTGCTTGAGCGCCCCACCACTATCGACCTCTGCCCCGATTTCCTTTGCCAGCGCCCGATAGCTA
CCTTTGACCACCATGGCATCAGCGGTGACGGCCTCCCACTTGGGTTCCAGGAACAGCCGGAGCTGCCGTC
CGCCTTCGGTCTTGGGTTCCGGGCCAAGCACTAGGCCATTAGGCCCAGCCATGGCCACCAGCCCTTGCAG
GATGCGCAGATCATCAGCGCCCAGCGGCTCCGGGCCGCTGAACTCGATCCGCTTGCCGTCGCCGTAGTCA
TACGTCACGTCCAGCTTGCTGCGCTTGCGCTCGCCCCGCTTGAGGGCACGGAACAGGCCGGGGGCCAGAC
AGTGCGCCGGGTCGTGCCGGACGTGGCTGAGGCTGTGCTTGTTCTTAGGCTTCACCACGGGGCACCCCCT
TGCTCTTGCGCTGCCTCTCCAGCACGGCGGGCTTGAGCACCCCGCCGTCATGCCGCCTGAACCACCGATC
AGCGAACGGTGCGCCATAGTTGGCCTTGCTCACACCGAAGCGGACGAAGAACCGGCGCTGGTCGTCGTCC
ACACCCCATTCCTCGGCCTCGGCGCTGGTCATGCTCGACAGGTAGGACTGCCAGCGGATGTTATCGACCA
GTACCGAGCTGCCCCGGCTGGCCTGCTGCTGGTCGCCTGCGCCCATCATGGCCGCGCCCTTGCTGGCATG
GTGCAGGAACACGATAGAGCACCCGGTATCGGCGGCGATGGCCTCCATGCGACCGATGACCTGGGCCATG
GGGCCGCTGGCGTTTTCTTCCTCGATGTGGAACCGGCGCAGCGTGTCCAGCACCATCAGGCGGCGGCCCT
CGGCGGCGCGCTTGAGGCCGTCGAACCACTCCGGGGCCATGATGTTGGGCAGGCTGCCGATCAGCGGCTG
GATCAGCAGGCCGTCAGCCACGGCTTGCCGTTCCTCGGCGCTGAGGTGCGCCCCAAGGGCGTGCAGGCGG
TGATGAATGGCGGTGGGCGGGTCTTCGGCGGGCAGGTAGATCACCGGGCCGGTGGGCAGTTCGCCCACCT
CCAGCAGATCCGGCCCGCCTGCAATCTGTGCGGCCAGTTGCAGGGCCAGCATGGATTTACCGGCACCACC
GGGCGACACCAGCGCCCCGACCGTACCGGCCACCATGTTGGGCAAAACGTAGTCCAGCGGTGGCGGCGCT
GCTGCGAACGCCTCCAGAATATTGATAGGCTTATGGGTAGCCATTGATTGCCTCCTTTGCAGGCAGTTGG
TGGTTAGGCGCTGGCGGGGTCACTACCCCCGCCCTGCGCCGCTCTGAGTTCTTCCAGGCACTCGCGCAGC
GCCTCGTATTCGTCGTCGGTCAGCCAGAACTTGCGCTGACGCATCCCTTTGGCCTTCATGCGCTCGGCAT
ATCGCGCTTGGCGTACAGCGTCAGGGCTGGCCAGCAGGTCGCCGGTCTGCTTGTCCTTTTGGTCTTTCAT
ATCAGTCACCGAGAAACTTGCCGGGGCCGAAAGGCTTGTCTTCGCGGAACAAGGACAAGGTGCAGCCGTC
AAGGTTAAGGCTGGCCATATCAGCGACTGAAAAGCGGCCAGCCTCGGCCTTGTTTGACGTATAACCAAAG
CCACCGGGCAACCAATAGCCCTTGTCACTTTTGATCAGGTAGACCGACCCTGAAGCGCTTTTTTCGTATT
CCATAAAACCCCCTTCTGTGCGTGAGTACTCATAGTATAACAGGCGTGAGTACCAACGCAAGCACTACAT
GCTGAAATCTGGCCCGCCCCTGTCCATGCCTCGCTGGCGGGGTGCCGGTGCCCGTGCCAGCTCGGCCCGC
GCAAGCTGGACGCTGGGCAGACCCATGACCTTGCTGACGGTGCGCTCGATGTAATCCGCTTCGTGGCCGG
GCTTGCGCTCTGCCAGCGCTGGGCTGGCCTCGGCCATGGCCTTGCCGATTTCCTCGGCACTGCGGCCCCG
GCTGGCCAGCTTCTGCGCGGCGATAAAGTCGCACTTGCTGAGGTCATCACCGAAGCGCTTGACCAGCCCG
GCCATCTCGCTGCGGTACTCGTCCAGCGCCGTGCGCCGGTGGCGGCTAAGCTGCCGCTCGGGCAGTTCGA
GGCTGGCCAGCCTGCGGGCCTTCTCCTGCTGCCGCTGGGCCTGCTCGATCTGCTGGCCAGCCTGCTGCAC
CAGCGCCGGGCCAGCGGTGGCGGTCTTGCCCTTGGATTCACGCAGCAGCACCCACGGCTGATAACCGGCG
CGGGTGGTGTGCTTGTCCTTGCGGTTGGTGAAGCCCGCCAAGCGGCCATAGTGGCGGCTGTCGGCGCTGG
CCGGGTCGGCGTCGTACTCGCTGGCCAGCGTCCGGGCAATCTGCCCCCGAAGTTCACCGCCTGCGGCGTC
GGCCACCTTGACCCATGCCTGATAGTTCTTCGGGCTGGTTTCCACTACCAGGGCAGGCTCCCGGCCCTCG
GCTTTCATGTCATCCAGGTCAAACTCGCTGAGGTCGTCCACCAGCACCAGACCATGCCGCTCCTGCTCGG
CGGGCCTGATATACACGTCATTGCCCTGGGCATTCATCCGCTTGAGCCATGGCGTGTTCTGGAGCACTTC
GGCGGCTGACCATTCCCGGTTCATCATCTGGCCGGTGGTGGCGTCCCTGACGCCGATATCGAAGCGCTCA
CAGCCCATGGCCTTGAGCTGTCGGCCTATGGCCTGCAAAGTCCTGTCGTTCTTCATCGGGCCACCAAGCG
CAGCCAGATCGAGCCGTCCTCGGTTGTCAGTGGCGTCAGGTCGAGCAAGAGCAACGATGCGATCAGCAGC
ACCACCGTAGGCATCATGGAAGCCAGCATCACGGTTAGCCATAGCTTCCAGTGCCACCCCCGCGACGCGC
TCCGGGCGCTCTGCGCGGCGCTGCTCACCTCGGCGGCTACCTCCCGCAACTCTTTGGCCAGCTCCACCCA
TGCCGCCCCTGTCTGGCGCTGGGCTTTCAGCCACTCCGCCGCCTGCGCCTCGCTGGCCTGCTGGGTCTGG
CTCATGACCTGCCGGGCTTCGTCGGCCAGTGTCGCCATGCTCTGGGCCAGCGGTTCGATCTGCTCCGCTA
ACTCGTTGATGCCTCTGGATTTCTTCACTCTGTCGATTGCGTTCATGGTCTATTGCCTCCCGGTATTCCT
GTAAGTCGATGATCTGGGCGTTGGCGGTGTCGATGTTCAGGGCCACGTCTGCCCGGTCGGTGCGGATGCC
CCGGCCTTCCATCTCCACCACGTTCGGCCCCAGGTGAACACCGGGCAGGCGCTCGATGCCCTGCGCCTCA
AGTGTTCTGTGGTCAATGCGGGCGTCGTGGCCAGCCCGCTCTAATGCCCGGTTGGCATGGTCGGCCCATG
CCTCGCGGGTCTGCTCAAGCCATGCCTTGGGCTTGAGCGCTTCGGTCTTCTGTGCCCCGCCCTTCTCCGG
GGTCTTGCCGTTGTACCGCTTGAACCACTGAGCGGCGGGCCGCTCGATGCCGTCATTGATCCGCTCGGAG
ATCATCAGGTGGCAGTGCGGGTTCTCGCCGCCACCGGCATGGATGGCCAGCGTATACGGCAGGCGCTCGG
CACCGGTCAGGTGCTGGGCGAACTCGGACGCCAGCGCCTTCTGCTGGTCGAGGGTCAGCTCGACCGGCAG
GGCAAATTCGACCTCCTTGAACAGCCGCCCATTGGCGCGTTCATACAGGTCGGCAGCATCCCAGTAGTCG
GCGGGCCGCTCGACGAACTCCGGCATGTGCCCGGATTCGGCGTGCAAGACTTCATCCATGTCGCGGGCAT
ACTTGCCTTCGCGCTGGATGTAGTCGGCCTTGGCCCTGGCCGATTGGCCGCCCGACCTGCTGCCGGTTTT
CGCCGTAAGGTGATAAATCGCCATGCTGCCTCGCTGTTGCTTTTGCTTTTCGGCTCCATGATAGCCTACG
AGACAGCACATTAACAATGGGGTGTCAAGATGGTTAAGGGGAGCAACAAGGCGGCGGATCGGCTGGCCAA
GCTCGAAGAACAACGAGCGCGAATCAATGCCGAAATTCAGCGGGTGCGGGCAAGGGAACAGCAGCAAGAG
CGCAAGAACGAAACAAGGCGCAAGGTGCTGGTGGGGGCCATGATTTTGGCCAAGGTGAACAGCAGCGAGT
GGCCGGAGGATCGGCTCATGGCGGCAATGGATGCGTACCTTGAACGCGACCACGACCGCGCCTTGTTCGG
TCTGCCGCCACGCCAGAAGGATGAGCCGGGCTGAATGATCGACCGAGACAGGCCCTGCGGGGCTGCACAC
GCGCCCCCACCCTTCGGGTAGGGGGAAAGGCCGCTAAAGCGGCTAAAAGCGCTCCAGCGTATTTCTGCGG
GGTTTGGTGTGGGGTTTAGCGGGCTTTGCCCGCCTTTCCCCCTGCCGCGCAGCGGTGGGGCGGTGTGTAG
CCTAGCGCAGCGAATAGACCAGCTATCCGGCCTCTGGCCGGGCATATTGGGCAAGGGCAGCAGCGCCCCA
CAAGGGCGCTGATAACCGCGCCTAGTGGATTATTCTTAGATAATCATGGATGGATTTTTCCAACACCCCG
CCAGCCCCCGCCCCTGCTGGGTTTGCAGGTTTGGGGGCGTGACAGTTATTGCAGGGGTTCGTGACAGTTA
TTGCAGGGGGGCGTGACAGTTATTGCAGGGGTTCGTGACAGTTAGTACGGGAGTGACGGGCACTGGCTGG
CAATGTCTAGCAACGGCAGGCATTTCGGCTGAGGGTAAAAGAACTTTCCGCTAAGCGATAGACTGTATGT
AAACACAGTATTGCAAGGACGCGGAACATGCCTCATGTGGCGGCCAGGACGGCCAGCCGGGATCGGGATA
CTGGTCGTTACCAGAGCCACCGACCCGAGCAAACCCTTCTCTATCAGATCGTTGACGAGTATTACCCGGC
ATTCGCTGCGCTTATGGCAGAGCAGGGAAAGGAATTGCCGGGCTATGTGCAACGGGAATTTGAAGAATTT
CTCCAATGCGGGCGGCTGGAGCATGGCTTTCTACGGGTTCGCTGCGAGTCTTGCCACGCCGAGCACCTGG
TCGCTTTCAGAAATCAATCTAAAGTATATATGAGTAAACTTGGTCTGACAGGCTCGCGCTTTGTTAGCAG
CCGGATCCTTAGAAAAACTCATCGAGCATCAAATGAAACTGCAATTTATTCATATCAGGATTATCAATAC
CATATTTTTGAAAAAGCCGTTTCTGTAATGAAGGAGAAAACTCACCGAGGCAGTTCCATAGGATGGCAAG
ATCCTGGTATCGGTCTGCGATTCCGACTCGTCCAACATCAATACAACCTATTAATTTCCCCTCGTCAAAA
ATAAGGTTATCAAGTGAGAAATCACCATGAGTGACGACTGAATCCGGTGAGAATGGCAAAAGCTTATGCA
TTTCTTTCCAGACTTGTTCAACAGGCCAGCCATTACGCTCGTCATCAAAATCACTCGCATCAACCAAACC
GTTATTCATTCGTGATTGCGCCTGAGCGAGACGAAATACGCGATCGCTGTTAAAAGGACAATTACAAACA
GGAATCGAATGCAACCGGCGCAGGAACACTGCCAGCGCATCAACAATATTTTCACCTGAATCAGGATATT
CTTCTAATACCTGGAATGCTGTTTTCCCGGGGATCGCAGTGGTGAGTAACCATGCATCATCAGGAGTACG
GATAAAATGCTTGATGGTCGGAAGAGGCATAAATTCCGTCAGCCAGTTTAGTCTGACCATCTCATCTGTA
ACATCATTGGCAACGCTACCTTTGCCATGTTTCAGAAACAACTCTGGCGCATCGGGCTTCCCATACAATC
GATAGATTGTCGCACCTGATTGCCCGACATTATCGCGAGCCCATTTATACCCATATAAATCAGCATCCAT
GTTGGAATTTAATCGCGGCCTCGAGCAAGACGTTTCCCGTTGAATATGGCTCATATGTTTAGTCTCCTTT
TTTTGTTATAAATATTTTATACACAAAAATCTTCGTTATTTAAATAAGTTTTATAGCTATTTTTTCAAGA
TACAAAACTATTAATTAGTTATAATTAGGTTATTAGCTTAAAATTATAAACCAAATACGATGAGTGACAA
CCCAAAAGATCTCGATCCTCTACGCCGTTGGGGAGCAGGAAACAGCTATGACGGTACCAAAAAAAACCCC
GCCCTGTCAGGGGCGGGGTTTTTTTTTGAGCTCTTATCAATGGTGATGGTGGTGATGTGTTTCCTTGACA
TCGACTGTGAAGTGTTTAGCAACTGCGTGTTCCTGGATTTGAAATCCATCAGCTACTTCTTTCTTCACCA
GGACGTGTTCAATAATGTGGTTGGGGGGCATCTTTACGGCCTTGTGGGCCTTGTATGATGTTGTAAATTG
GCATTTAAGTCTATGTCCTCCTTCCAATAATAAGAACATGGTAACGTCCCCCTTCAGTATCCCATCACAA
GCAGTGATAAGTTCTGAACTGGGTTCCCAGTTAAGTGTCTTCTTCTGCATTACAGGTCCATTAGCTGGGA
AGTTGACTCCGTGAAAGGTGGAATTGTGGATAAAACAATCTTTTTCCAGACTTATGTGAGCAGAGGCGGT
CCCGCAGCCGCCATCCTCGAACATTAATGTACGCTCCCAAGAATAGCCCTCGGGCAGGCTTTGTTTAAAG
TAATCTGGCATATCTTCGGGGTAATCGCAAAAACATCGGTTGCCATAGGTGAAGGTAGCACTCAGTATAT
CAAAGGCAAAAGGGAGAGGACCCCCCTTTGTGACTCTGAGTTTCAGGGTTTTTTTACCCTCGTAAGGTTT
GCCTGCACCTTCACCTTCAATGGTAAATTGATGACCATTAACGCAACCGTCCATGTGGAATCGCATTCTG
ACATCTCTTGGCAAAACTTGTTTTGACAGGGAAGCCATGGGACTCTTTCTCCTCTTTAATCGAGACCAAG
CTAGCACTGTACCTAGGACTGAGCTAGCCGTCAAGAATTCACTGGCCGTCGTTTTACGGTCTCAGTCGAC
TACTCTAGAAATATTTTATCTGATTAATAAGATGATCTTCTTGAGATCGTTTTGGTCTGCGCGTAATCTC
TTGCTCTGAAAACGAAAAAACCGCCTTGCAGGGCGGTTTTTCGAAGGTTCTCTGAGCTACCAACTCTTTG
AACCGAGGTAACTGGCTTGGAGGAGCGCAGTCACCAAAACTTGTCCTTTCAGTTTAGCCTTAACCGGCGC
ATGACTTCAAGACTAACTCCTCTAAATCAATTACCAGTGGCTGCTGCCAGTGGTGCTTTTGCATGTCTTT
CCGGGTTGGACTCAAGACGATAGTTACCGGATAAGGCGCAGCGGTCGGACTGAACGGGGGGTTCGTGCAT
ACAGTCCAGCTTGGAGCGAACTGCCTACCCGGAACTGAGTGTCAGGCGTGGAATGAGACAAACGCGGCCA
TAACAGCGGAATGACACCGGTAAACCGAAAGGCAGGAACAGGAGAGCGCACGAGGGAGCCGCCAGGGGGA
AACGCCTGGTATCTTTATAGTCCTGTCGGGTTTCGCCACCACTGATTTGAGCGTCAGATTTCGTGATGCT
TGTCAGGGGGGCGGAGCCTATGGAAAAACGGCTTTGCCGCGGCCCTCTCACTTCCCTGTTAAGTATCTTC
CTGGCATCTTCCAGGAAATCTCCGCCCCGTTCGTAAGCCATTTCCGCTCGCCGCAGTCGAACGACCGAGC
GTAGCGAGTCAGTGAGCGAGGAAGCGGAATATATCCTGTATCACATATTCTGCTGACGCACCGGTGCAGC
CTTTTTTCTCCTGCCACATGAAGCACTTCACTGACACCCTCATCAGTGCCAACATAGTAAGCCAGTATAC
ACTCCGCTAGCGCTGATGTCCGGCGGTGCTTTTGCCGTTACGCACCACCCCGTCAGTAGCTGAACAGGAG
GGACAGCTTGGAGGTGAAGGGCAATCAGCTGTTGCCCGTCTCACTGGTGAAAAGAAAAACCACCCTGGCG
CCCAATACGCAAACCGCCTCTCCCCGCGCGTTGGCCGATTCATTAATGCAGCTGGCACGACAGGTTTCCC
GACTGGAAAGCGGGCAGTGAGCGCAACGCAATTAATGTAAGTTAGCGCGAATTGCAAGCTGGCCGACGCG
CTGGGCTACGTCTTGCTGGCGTTCGGGAGCAGAAGAGCATACATCTGGAAGCAAAGCCAGGAAAGCGGCC
TATGGAGCTGTGCGGCAGCGCTCAGTAGGCAATTTTTCAAAATATTGTTAAGCCTTTTCTGAGCATGGTA
TTTTTCATGGTATTACCAATTAGCAGGAAAATAAGCCATTGAATATAAAAGATAAAAATGTCTTGTTTAC
AATAGAGTGGGGGGGGTCAGCCTGCCGCCTTGGGCCGGGTGATGTCGTACTTGCCCGCCGCGAACTCGGT
TACCGTCCAGCCCAGCGCGACCAGCTCCGGCAACGCCTCGCGCACCCGCTGGCGGCGCTTGCGCATGGTC
GAACCACTGGCCTCTGACGGCCAGACATAGCCGCACAAGGTATCTATGGAAGCCTTGCCGGTTTTGCCGG
GGTCGATCCAGCCACACAGCCGCTGGTGCAGCAGGCGGGCGGTTTCGCTGTCCAGCGCCCGCACCTCGTC
CATGCTGATGCGCACATGCTGGCCGCCACCCATGACGGCCTGCGCGATCAAGGGGTTCAGGGCCACGTAC
AGGCGCCCGTCCGCCTCGTCGCTGGCGTACTCCGACAGCAGCCGAAACCCCTGCCGCTTGCGGCCATTCT
GGGCGATGATGGATACCTTCCAAAGGCGCTCGATGCAGTCCTGTATGTGCTTGAGCGCCCCACCACTATC
GACCTCTGCCCCGATTTCCTTTGCCAGCGCCCGATAGCTACCTTTGACCACCATGGCATCAGCGGTGACG
GCCTCCCACTTGGGTTCCAGGAACAGCCGGAGCTGCCGTCCGCCTTCGGTCTTGGGTTCCGGGCCAAGCA
CTAGGCCATTAGGCCCAGCCATGGCCACCAGCCCTTGCAGGATGCGCAGATCATCAGCGCCCAGCGGCTC
CGGGCCGCTGAACTCGATCCGCTTGCCGTCGCCGTAGTCATACGTCACGTCCAGCTTGCTGCGCTTGCGC
TCGCCCCGCTTGAGGGCACGGAACAGGCCGGGGGCCAGACAGTGCGCCGGGTCGTGCCGGACGTGGCTGA
GGCTGTGCTTGTTCTTAGGCTTCACCACGGGGCACCCCCTTGCTCTTGCGCTGCCTCTCCAGCACGGCGG
GCTTGAGCACCCCGCCGTCATGCCGCCTGAACCACCGATCAGCGAACGGTGCGCCATAGTTGGCCTTGCT
CACACCGAAGCGGACGAAGAACCGGCGCTGGTCGTCGTCCACACCCCATTCCTCGGCCTCGGCGCTGGTC
ATGCTCGACAGGTAGGACTGCCAGCGGATGTTATCGACCAGTACCGAGCTGCCCCGGCTGGCCTGCTGCT
GGTCGCCTGCGCCCATCATGGCCGCGCCCTTGCTGGCATGGTGCAGGAACACGATAGAGCACCCGGTATC
GGCGGCGATGGCCTCCATGCGACCGATGACCTGGGCCATGGGGCCGCTGGCGTTTTCTTCCTCGATGTGG
AACCGGCGCAGCGTGTCCAGCACCATCAGGCGGCGGCCCTCGGCGGCGCGCTTGAGGCCGTCGAACCACT
CCGGGGCCATGATGTTGGGCAGGCTGCCGATCAGCGGCTGGATCAGCAGGCCGTCAGCCACGGCTTGCCG
TTCCTCGGCGCTGAGGTGCGCCCCAAGGGCGTGCAGGCGGTGATGAATGGCGGTGGGCGGGTCTTCGGCG
GGCAGGTAGATCACCGGGCCGGTGGGCAGTTCGCCCACCTCCAGCAGATCCGGCCCGCCTGCAATCTGTG
CGGCCAGTTGCAGGGCCAGCATGGATTTACCGGCACCACCGGGCGACACCAGCGCCCCGACCGTACCGGC
CACCATGTTGGGCAAAACGTAGTCCAGCGGTGGCGGCGCTGCTGCGAACGCCTCCAGAATATTGATAGGC
TTATGGGTAGCCATTGATTGCCTCCTTTGCAGGCAGTTGGTGGTTAGGCGCTGGCGGGGTCACTACCCCC
GCCCTGCGCCGCTCTGAGTTCTTCCAGGCACTCGCGCAGCGCCTCGTATTCGTCGTCGGTCAGCCAGAAC
TTGCGCTGACGCATCCCTTTGGCCTTCATGCGCTCGGCATATCGCGCTTGGCGTACAGCGTCAGGGCTGG
CCAGCAGGTCGCCGGTCTGCTTGTCCTTTTGGTCTTTCATATCAGTCACCGAGAAACTTGCCGGGGCCGA
AAGGCTTGTCTTCGCGGAACAAGGACAAGGTGCAGCCGTCAAGGTTAAGGCTGGCCATATCAGCGACTGA
AAAGCGGCCAGCCTCGGCCTTGTTTGACGTATAACCAAAGCCACCGGGCAACCAATAGCCCTTGTCACTT
TTGATCAGGTAGACCGACCCTGAAGCGCTTTTTTCGTATTCCATAAAACCCCCTTCTGTGCGTGAGTACT
CATAGTATAACAGGCGTGAGTACCAACGCAAGCACTACATGCTGAAATCTGGCCCGCCCCTGTCCATGCC
TCGCTGGCGGGGTGCCGGTGCCCGTGCCAGCTCGGCCCGCGCAAGCTGGACGCTGGGCAGACCCATGACC
TTGCTGACGGTGCGCTCGATGTAATCCGCTTCGTGGCCGGGCTTGCGCTCTGCCAGCGCTGGGCTGGCCT
CGGCCATGGCCTTGCCGATTTCCTCGGCACTGCGGCCCCGGCTGGCCAGCTTCTGCGCGGCGATAAAGTC
GCACTTGCTGAGGTCATCACCGAAGCGCTTGACCAGCCCGGCCATCTCGCTGCGGTACTCGTCCAGCGCC
GTGCGCCGGTGGCGGCTAAGCTGCCGCTCGGGCAGTTCGAGGCTGGCCAGCCTGCGGGCCTTCTCCTGCT
GCCGCTGGGCCTGCTCGATCTGCTGGCCAGCCTGCTGCACCAGCGCCGGGCCAGCGGTGGCGGTCTTGCC
CTTGGATTCACGCAGCAGCACCCACGGCTGATAACCGGCGCGGGTGGTGTGCTTGTCCTTGCGGTTGGTG
AAGCCCGCCAAGCGGCCATAGTGGCGGCTGTCGGCGCTGGCCGGGTCGGCGTCGTACTCGCTGGCCAGCG
TCCGGGCAATCTGCCCCCGAAGTTCACCGCCTGCGGCGTCGGCCACCTTGACCCATGCCTGATAGTTCTT
CGGGCTGGTTTCCACTACCAGGGCAGGCTCCCGGCCCTCGGCTTTCATGTCATCCAGGTCAAACTCGCTG
AGGTCGTCCACCAGCACCAGACCATGCCGCTCCTGCTCGGCGGGCCTGATATACACGTCATTGCCCTGGG
CATTCATCCGCTTGAGCCATGGCGTGTTCTGGAGCACTTCGGCGGCTGACCATTCCCGGTTCATCATCTG
GCCGGTGGTGGCGTCCCTGACGCCGATATCGAAGCGCTCACAGCCCATGGCCTTGAGCTGTCGGCCTATG
GCCTGCAAAGTCCTGTCGTTCTTCATCGGGCCACCAAGCGCAGCCAGATCGAGCCGTCCTCGGTTGTCAG
TGGCGTCAGGTCGAGCAAGAGCAACGATGCGATCAGCAGCACCACCGTAGGCATCATGGAAGCCAGCATC
ACGGTTAGCCATAGCTTCCAGTGCCACCCCCGCGACGCGCTCCGGGCGCTCTGCGCGGCGCTGCTCACCT
CGGCGGCTACCTCCCGCAACTCTTTGGCCAGCTCCACCCATGCCGCCCCTGTCTGGCGCTGGGCTTTCAG
CCACTCCGCCGCCTGCGCCTCGCTGGCCTGCTGGGTCTGGCTCATGACCTGCCGGGCTTCGTCGGCCAGT
GTCGCCATGCTCTGGGCCAGCGGTTCGATCTGCTCCGCTAACTCGTTGATGCCTCTGGATTTCTTCACTC
TGTCGATTGCGTTCATGGTCTATTGCCTCCCGGTATTCCTGTAAGTCGATGATCTGGGCGTTGGCGGTGT
CGATGTTCAGGGCCACGTCTGCCCGGTCGGTGCGGATGCCCCGGCCTTCCATCTCCACCACGTTCGGCCC
CAGGTGAACACCGGGCAGGCGCTCGATGCCCTGCGCCTCAAGTGTTCTGTGGTCAATGCGGGCGTCGTGG
CCAGCCCGCTCTAATGCCCGGTTGGCATGGTCGGCCCATGCCTCGCGGGTCTGCTCAAGCCATGCCTTGG
GCTTGAGCGCTTCGGTCTTCTGTGCCCCGCCCTTCTCCGGGGTCTTGCCGTTGTACCGCTTGAACCACTG
AGCGGCGGGCCGCTCGATGCCGTCATTGATCCGCTCGGAGATCATCAGGTGGCAGTGCGGGTTCTCGCCG
CCACCGGCATGGATGGCCAGCGTATACGGCAGGCGCTCGGCACCGGTCAGGTGCTGGGCGAACTCGGACG
CCAGCGCCTTCTGCTGGTCGAGGGTCAGCTCGACCGGCAGGGCAAATTCGACCTCCTTGAACAGCCGCCC
ATTGGCGCGTTCATACAGGTCGGCAGCATCCCAGTAGTCGGCGGGCCGCTCGACGAACTCCGGCATGTGC
CCGGATTCGGCGTGCAAGACTTCATCCATGTCGCGGGCATACTTGCCTTCGCGCTGGATGTAGTCGGCCT
TGGCCCTGGCCGATTGGCCGCCCGACCTGCTGCCGGTTTTCGCCGTAAGGTGATAAATCGCCATGCTGCC
TCGCTGTTGCTTTTGCTTTTCGGCTCCATGATAGCCTACGAGACAGCACATTAACAATGGGGTGTCAAGA
TGGTTAAGGGGAGCAACAAGGCGGCGGATCGGCTGGCCAAGCTCGAAGAACAACGAGCGCGAATCAATGC
CGAAATTCAGCGGGTGCGGGCAAGGGAACAGCAGCAAGAGCGCAAGAACGAAACAAGGCGCAAGGTGCTG
GTGGGGGCCATGATTTTGGCCAAGGTGAACAGCAGCGAGTGGCCGGAGGATCGGCTCATGGCGGCAATGG
ATGCGTACCTTGAACGCGACCACGACCGCGCCTTGTTCGGTCTGCCGCCACGCCAGAAGGATGAGCCGGG
CTGAATGATCGACCGAGACAGGCCCTGCGGGGCTGCACACGCGCCCCCACCCTTCGGGTAGGGGGAAAGG
CCGCTAAAGCGGCTAAAAGCGCTCCAGCGTATTTCTGCGGGGTTTGGTGTGGGGTTTAGCGGGCTTTGCC
CGCCTTTCCCCCTGCCGCGCAGCGGTGGGGCGGTGTGTAGCCTAGCGCAGCGAATAGACCAGCTATCCGG
CCTCTGGCCGGGCATATTGGGCAAGGGCAGCAGCGCCCCACAAGGGCGCTGATAACCGCGCCTAGTGGAT
TATTCTTAGATAATCATGGATGGATTTTTCCAACACCCCGCCAGCCCCCGCCCCTGCTGGGTTTGCAGGT
TTGGGGGCGTGACAGTTATTGCAGGGGTTCGTGACAGTTATTGCAGGGGGGCGTGACAGTTATTGCAGGG
GTTCGTGACAGTTAGTACGGGAGTGACGGGCACTGGCTGGCAATGTCTAGCAACGGCAGGCATTTCGGCT
GAGGGTAAAAGAACTTTCCGCTAAGCGATAGACTGTATGTAAACACAGTATTGCAAGGACGCGGAACATG
CCTCATGTGGCGGCCAGGACGGCCAGCCGGGATCGGGATACTGGTCGTTACCAGAGCCACCGACCCGAGC
AAACCCTTCTCTATCAGATCGTTGACGAGTATTACCCGGCATTCGCTGCGCTTATGGCAGAGCAGGGAAA
GGAATTGCCGGGCTATGTGCAACGGGAATTTGAAGAATTTCTCCAATGCGGGCGGCTGGAGCATGGCTTT
CTACGGGTTCGCTGCGAGTCTTGCCACGCCGAGCACCTGGTCGCTTTCAGAAATCAATCTAAAGTATATA
TGAGTAAACTTGGTCTGACAGGCTCGCGAAGGCGTCTTTGTTAGCAGCCGGATCCCTGCAGTTACTTATT
AAATAATTTATAGCTATTGAAAAGAGATAAGAATTATTCAAACTAATATTGTTTAAAAAGTCAATTCCTG
CATGTTTTAAGGAACTGTTAAATTGATTTTGTCAAGATCTTCTTGTATTCTGTGTTAACCCACTTCATAA
CGAAATAATTATACTTCTGTTTATCTTTGTGTGATATTCTTGAATTTTTTCTAGTGAATCTGATAAGTGA
GCGACTCACTCTAGGTTTAGAATGAAAATATTCTCTTGGAACCATACTTAATATAGAAATATCAACATCT
GCCATTAAAAATAATGCCAATGAGCGTTTTGTATTTAATAATCTTTTAGCAAACCCGTATTCCACGATTA
AATAAATCTCATCAGCTATACTATCAAAAACAATTTTGCGTATTATATCCGTACTTATGTTATAAGGTAT
ATTACCAAATATTTTATAGGATTGGTTTTTAGGAAATTTAAACTGCAATATATCCTTGTTTAAAACTTGG
AAATTATCGTGATCAACAAGTTTATTTTCTGTAGTTTTGCATAATTTATGGTCTATTTCAATGCCAGTTA
CGAAATTACACCTCTGTACTAATTCAAGGGTAAAATGCCCTTTGCCTGAGCCGATTTCAAAGATATTATC
ATGTTCATTTAATCTTATATTTGTCATTATTTTATCTATATTATGTTTTGAAGTAATAAAGTTTTGACTG
TGTTTTATATTTTTCTCGCTCATATGTTTAGTCTCCTTTTTTTGTTATAAATATTTTATACACAAAAATC
TTCGTTATTTAAATAAGTTTTATAGCTATTTTTTCAAGATACAAAACTATTAATTAGTTATAATTAGGTT
ATTAGCTTAAAATTATAAACCAAATACGATGAGTGACAACCCAAAAGATCTCGATCCTCTACGCCGCAGC
TGCGCTATACTCTAGAAATATTTTATCTGATTAATAAGATGATCTTC
Features (pLannotate 1.2.2; 27 found; start..end, strand, type, name):
      1..546     +  rep_origin     p15A ori: Plasmids containing the medium-copy-number p15A origin of replication can be propagated in E. coli cells that contain a second plasmid with the ColE1 origin.
    634..689     +  rep_origin     RSF ori (fragment): Plasmids containing the RSF 1030 origin of replication can be propagated in E. coli cells that contain additional plasmids with compatible origins.
    808..878     -  mobile_element IS1 (fragment): prokaryotic transposable element IS1
    883..1030    +  CDS            lacI (fragment): lac repressor; lacI; The lac repressor binds to the lac operator to inhibit transcription in E. coli. This inhibition can be relieved by adding lactose or isopropyl-β-D-thiogalactopyranoside (IPTG).
   1307..2158    -  CDS            RSF1010 RepC (fragment): replication protein C of the broad-host-range plasmid RSF1010 (Scholz et al., 1989); repC
   2145..2984    -  CDS            RSF1010 RepA: replication protein A of the broad-host-range plasmid RSF1010 (Scholz et al., 1989); repA
   2976..3050    -  ncRNA          Plasmid R1162: Accession: RF00043 - R1162-like plasmid antisense RNA
   3495..4466    -  CDS            RSF1010 RepB: replication protein B of the broad-host-range plasmid RSF1010 (Scholz et al., 1989); repB
   4466..4876    -  CDS            mobB: MOBB2_ECOLX - Protein predicted: Swiss-Prot protein existence level 4. This protein is essential to promote the specific transfer of the plasmid in the presence of conjugative plasmids. From Escherichia coli.
   5700..5981    +  CDS            mobC: MOBC_ECOLX - Protein predicted: Swiss-Prot protein existence level 4. This protein is essential to promote the specific transfer of the plasmid in the presence of conjugative plasmids. From Escherichia coli.
   6011..6405    +  rep_origin     RSF1010 oriV: replication origin of the broad-host-range plasmid RSF1010; requires the RSF1010 RepA/B/C proteins for replication (Scholz et al., 1989)
   6869..7684    -  CDS            KanR: aminoglycoside phosphotransferase; aph(3')-Ia; confers resistance to kanamycin in bacteria or G418 (Geneticin®) in eukaryotes
   7971..8642    -  CDS            ccalOFP1: ccalOFP1 is a basic (constitutively fluorescent) green/yellow fluorescent protein published in 2008, derived from Corynactis californica.
   8690..8714    -  promoter       J23119(SpeI) promoter (fragment): bacterial promoter (Registry of Standard Biological Parts BBa J23119) modified to end with an SpeI site
   8717..8737    +  CDS            lacZα (fragment): LacZα fragment of β-galactosidase; lacZ fragment
   8791..9336    +  rep_origin     p15A ori: Plasmids containing the medium-copy-number p15A origin of replication can be propagated in E. coli cells that contain a second plasmid with the ColE1 origin.
   9424..9479    +  rep_origin     RSF ori (fragment): Plasmids containing the RSF 1030 origin of replication can be propagated in E. coli cells that contain additional plasmids with compatible origins.
   9598..9668    -  mobile_element IS1 (fragment): prokaryotic transposable element IS1
   9673..9820    +  CDS            lacI (fragment): lac repressor; lacI; The lac repressor binds to the lac operator to inhibit transcription in E. coli. This inhibition can be relieved by adding lactose or isopropyl-β-D-thiogalactopyranoside (IPTG).
  10097..10948   -  CDS            RSF1010 RepC (fragment): replication protein C of the broad-host-range plasmid RSF1010 (Scholz et al., 1989); repC
  10935..11774   -  CDS            RSF1010 RepA: replication protein A of the broad-host-range plasmid RSF1010 (Scholz et al., 1989); repA
  11766..11840   -  ncRNA          Plasmid R1162: Accession: RF00043 - R1162-like plasmid antisense RNA
  12285..13256   -  CDS            RSF1010 RepB: replication protein B of the broad-host-range plasmid RSF1010 (Scholz et al., 1989); repB
  13256..13666   -  CDS            mobB: MOBB2_ECOLX - Protein predicted: Swiss-Prot protein existence level 4. This protein is essential to promote the specific transfer of the plasmid in the presence of conjugative plasmids. From Escherichia coli.
  14490..14771   +  CDS            mobC: MOBC_ECOLX - Protein predicted: Swiss-Prot protein existence level 4. This protein is essential to promote the specific transfer of the plasmid in the presence of conjugative plasmids. From Escherichia coli.
  14801..15195   +  rep_origin     RSF1010 oriV: replication origin of the broad-host-range plasmid RSF1010; requires the RSF1010 RepA/B/C proteins for replication (Scholz et al., 1989)
  15675..16403   -  CDS            ermC': ERM_BACIU - Experimental evidence at protein level: Swiss-Prot protein existence level 1. This protein produces a dimethylation of the adenine residue at position 2085 in 23S rRNA, resulting in reduced affinity between ribosomes and macrolide-lincosamide-streptogramin B antibiotics. From Bacillus subtilis.
