[The description below was written by a language model from this plasmid's Addgene catalogue record and pLannotate feature annotations shown in this document.]
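Description:
pKEK3227 is a mobilizable, broad-host-range bacterial expression shuttle vector built on an RSF1010-p15A-Kan backbone and intended for constitutive fluorescent protein expression in diverse Gram-negative bacteria. It carries two replication systems. The p15A origin supports maintenance in E. coli. The RSF1010 oriV works with the plasmid-encoded RepA, RepB and RepC proteins, and an R1162-like antisense regulatory RNA is also annotated, so replication across many species depends little on host factors. The RSF1010 mobilization genes mobB and mobC are annotated, which allows transfer by conjugation when a helper conjugative system is present. Selection is by kanamycin through the aph(3')-Ia KanR gene, and the plasmid is listed as low copy. Short lacI, IS1, RSF ori and lacZα fragments appear to be backbone remnants.

The payload is YukonOFP, a synthetic orange fluorescent protein derived from Corynactis californica, which the annotation software matches to ccalOFP1. It is driven by a J23100-type constitutive Anderson promoter; the software detects this as a fragment of the related J23119. The promoter is flanked by pre-cloned BsaI sites, so it can be exchanged by Golden Gate assembly to adjust expression for a given host. The purpose field refers to "CCP" expression but does not define the abbreviation.

Two sequence records accompany the entry. The 8,790 nt NGS record matches the catalogue description. The 16,637 nt long-read record contains the backbone twice. One copy carries KanR and the fluorescent protein cassette, while the other carries an ermC' macrolide resistance gene with no annotated reporter. The catalogue does not describe this, and it may reflect a multimer, a mixed population or an assembly artefact.
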