Addgene plasmid #234089: pKEK3227
Purpose: CCP expression in diverse gram-negative bacteria, with pre-cloned Golden Gate Compatible (BsaI) restriction sites to facilitate promoter swapping.
Depositing lab: Karl Klose. Depositing organization: University of Texas at San Antonio. Publication: Mobilizable shuttle vectors with fluorescent markers functional across different species of bacteria. Armstrong ZR, Alonso J, Stanton V, Patel N, Zogaj X, Cocioba SS, Klose KE. Appl Environ Microbiol. 2025 May 12:e0004525. doi: 10.1128/aem.00045-25. PubMed 40353662.
Backbone
  Vector backbone: RSF1010-p15a-Kan
  Vector type: Bacterial Expression
Growth in bacteria
  Bacterial resistance: Kanamycin, 50 μg/mL
  Growth temperature: 37°C
  Growth strain: DH5alpha
  Copy number: Low Copy
Gene/Insert
  Gene/Insert name: YukonOFP
  Species: Synthetic; Corynactis californica
  Promoter: pJ23100-BsaI
  Cloning method: Golden Gate
Terms and licenses: Academic/Nonprofit Terms; Industry Terms: Not Available to Industry
Depositor comments: Universal primer overhangs for promoter swapping: Forward 5'- GGCTACGGTCTCGCGAC-3'; Reverse 5'- GGCTACGGTCTCGTAAT -3'
How to cite: pKEK3227 was a gift from Karl Klose (Addgene plasmid # 234089)
